Addgene plasmid #57726: Dendra2-Keratin-17
Purpose: Note- This plasmid contains Keratin 18. Localization: Cytokeratin, Excitation: 490 / 553, Emission: 507 / 573
Depositing lab: Michael Davidson. Depositing organization: Florida State University, Tallahassee. Publication: A bright and photostable photoconvertible fluorescent protein. McKinney SA, Murphy CS, Hazelwood KL, Davidson MW, Looger LL. Nat Methods. 2009 Feb . 6(2):131-3. 10.1038/nmeth.1296 PubMed 19169260.
Backbone
  Vector backbone: Dendra2
  Backbone size w/o insert (bp): 4750
  Vector type: Mammalian Expression
  Selectable markers: Neomycin (select with G418)
Growth in bacteria
  Bacterial resistance: Kanamycin, 50 μg/mL
  Growth temperature: 37°C
  Growth strain: DH5alpha
  Copy number: High Copy
Gene/Insert
  Gene/Insert name: Keratin (alt name: NM_199187.1)
  Species: H. sapiens (human)
  Mutation: V282L
  Entrez Gene: KRT18 (a.k.a. CK-18, CYK18, K18)
  Promoter: CMV
  Tag / fusion protein: Dendra2
  Cloning method: Unknown
  Sequencing primers: 5′ CMV-F; 3′ SV40pA-R
Terms and licenses: Academic/Nonprofit Terms; Industry Terms
Depositor comments: . Excitation = 490 / 553; Emission = 507 / 573
How to cite: Dendra2-Keratin-17 was a gift from Michael Davidson (Addgene plasmid # 57726 ; http://n2t.net/addgene:57726 ; RRID:Addgene_57726)
