[The description below was written by a language model from this plasmid's Addgene catalogue record.]
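Description:
Dendra2-Keratin-17 is a mammalian expression plasmid that produces a fusion of a human keratin with the photoconvertible fluorescent protein Dendra2. Despite the name, the record explicitly notes that the insert is keratin 18 (KRT18, also called CK-18 or K18), not keratin 17. The "17" may denote something else, such as a linker length, but the record does not explain it. The keratin coding sequence carries a V282L substitution relative to the reference transcript. Expression is driven by the CMV promoter, a strong constitutive promoter in most mammalian cell lines. The 3′ sequencing primer suggests that an SV40 polyadenylation signal lies downstream of the cassette. The record does not state which end of keratin carries Dendra2, the linker composition, or the cloning method, and no feature table is provided.

The backbone is listed simply as a Dendra2 vector of about 4.75 kb without the insert. It is maintained in E. coli as a high-copy plasmid under kanamycin selection. A neomycin resistance marker permits G418 selection of stably transfected mammalian cells.

The fusion is intended to label the cytokeratin intermediate filament network in live or fixed cells. Dendra2 initially fluoresces green (excitation about 490 nm, emission about 507 nm) and can be irreversibly converted by light to a red state (excitation about 553 nm, emission about 573 nm). This property allows a chosen subpopulation of keratin filaments to be optically marked and followed over time. It suits studies of filament dynamics and turnover, as well as localization-based super-resolution imaging. The plasmid belongs to a set of fluorescent protein localization fusions associated with work on photoconvertible fluorescent proteins.
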