>Addgene plasmid #57726 | Dendra2-Keratin-17 | depositor partial sequence | sequence record 88880 | insert sequence
GACGTCAGATCCGCTAGCACCATGAGCTTCACCACTCGCTCCACCTTCTCCACCAACTACCGGTCCCTGG
GCTCTGTCCAGGCGCCCAGCTACGGCGCCCGGCCGGTCAGCAGCGCGGCCAGCGTCTATGCAGGCGCTGG
GGGCTCTGGTTCCCGGATCTCCGTGTCCCGCTCCACCAGCTTCAGGGGCGGCATGGGGTCCGGGGGCCTG
GCCACCGGGATAGCCGGGGGTCTGGCAGGAATGGGAGGCATCCAGAACGAGAAGGAGACCATGCAAAGCC
TGAACGACCGCCTGGCCTCTTACCTGGACAGAGTGAGGAGCCTGGAGACCGAGAACCGGAGGCTGGAGAG
CAAAATCCGGGAGCACTTGGAGAAGAAGGGACCCCAGGTCAGAGACTGGAGCCATTACTTCAAGATCATC
GAGGACCTGAGGGCTCAGATCTTCGCAAATACTGTGGACAATGCCCGCATCGTTCTGCAGATTGACAATG
CCCGTCTTGCTGCTGATGACTTTAGAGTCAAGTATGAGACAGAGCTGGCCATGCGCCAGTCTGTGGAGAA
CGACATCCATGGGCTCCGCAAGGTCATTGATGACACCAATATCACACGACTGCAGCTGGAGACAGAGATC
GAGGCTCTCAAGGAGGAGCTGCTCTTCATGAAGAAGAACCACGAAGAGGAAGTAAAAGGCCTACAAGCCC
AGATTGCCAGCTCTGGGTTGACCGTGGAGGTAGATGCCCCCAAATCTCAGGACCTCGCCAAGATCATGGC
AGACATCCGGGCCCAATATGACGAGCTGGCTCGGAAGAACCGAGAGGAGCTAGACAAGTACTGGTCTCAG
CAGATTGAGGAGAGCACCACAGTGCTCACCACACAGTCTGCTGAGGTTGGAGCTGCTGAGACGACGCTCA
CAGAGCTGAGACGTACAGTCCAGTCCTTGGAGATCGACCTGGACTCCATGAGAAATCTGAAGGCCAGCTT
GGAGAACAGCCTGAGGGAGGTGGAGGCCCGCTACGCCCTACAGATGGAGCAGCTCAACGGGATCCTGCTG
CACCTTGAGTCAGAGCTGGCACAGACCCGGGCAGAGGGACAGCGCCAGGCCCAGGAGTATGAGGCCCTGC
TGAACATCAAGGTCAAGCTGGAGGCTGAGATCGCCACCTACCGCCGCCTGCTGGAAGATGGCGAGGACTT
TAATCTTGGTGATGCCTTGGACAGCAGCAACTCCATGCAAACCATCCAAAAGACCACCACCCGCCGGATA
GTGGATGGCAAAGTGGTGTCTGAGACCAATGACACCAAAGTTCTGAGGCATCGAATTCTGCAGTCGACGG
TACCGCGGGCCCGGGATCCACCGGTCGCCACCATGAACACCCCGGGAATTAACCTGATCAAGGAGGACAT
GCGCGTGAAGGTGCACATGGAGGGCAACGTGAACGGCCACGCCTTCGTGATCGAGGGCGAGGGCAAGGGC
AAGCCCTACGAGGGCACCCAGACCGCCAACCTGACCGTGAAGGAGGGCGCCCCCCTGCCCTTCAGCTACG
ACATCCTGACCACCGCCGTGCACTACGGCAACCGGGTGTTCACCAAGTACCCCGAGGACATCCCCGACTA
CTTCAAGCAGAGCTTCCCCGAGGGCTACAGCTGGGAGCGCACCATGACCTTCGAGGACAAGGGCATCTGC
ACCATCCGCAGCGACATCAGCCTGGAGGGCGACTGCTTCTTCCAGAACGTGCGCTTCAAGGGCACCAACT
TCCCCCCCAACGGCCCCGTGATGCAGAAGAAGACCCTGAAGTGGGAGCCCAGCACCGAGAAGCTGCACGT
GCGCGACGGCCTGCTGGTGGGCAACATCAACATGGCCCTGCTGCTGGAGGGCGGCGGCCACTACCTGTGC
GACTTCAAGACCACCTACAAGGCCAAGAAGGTGGTGCAGCTGCCCGACGCCCACTTCGTGGACCACCGCA
TCGAGATCCTGGGCAACGACAGCGACTACAACAAGGTGAAGCTGTACGAGCACGCCGTGGCCCGCTACAG
CCCCCTGCCCAGCCAGGTGTGGTAAGCGGCCGCGACTCTAGATCATAATCAGCCATACCACATT
