>Addgene plasmid #57726 | Dendra2-Keratin-17 | addgene partial sequence | sequence record 105731 | CMV-F 5'-CGCAAATGGGCGGTAGGCGTG-3'
GTGAACCGTCAGATCCGCTAGCACCATGAGCTTCACCACTCGCTCCACCTTCTCCACCAACTACCGGTCC
CTGGGCTCTGTCCAGGCGCCCAGCTACGGCGCCCGGCCGGTCAGCAGCGCGGCCAGCGTCTATGCAGGCG
CTGGGGGCTCTGGTTCCCGGATCTCCGTGTCCCGCTCCACCAGCTTCAGGGGCGGCATGGGGTCCGGGGG
CCTGGCCACCGGGATAGCCGGGGGTCTGGCAGGAATGGGAGGCATCCAGAACGAGAAGGAGACCATGCAA
AGCCTGAACGACCGCCTGGCCTCTTACCTGGACAGAGTGAGGAGCCTGGAGACCGAGAACCGGAGGCTGG
AGAGCAAAATCCGGGAGCACTTGGAGAAGAAGGGACCCCAGGTCAGAGACTGGAGCCATTACTTCAAGAT
CATCGAGGACCTGAGGGCTCAGATCTTCGCAAATACTGTGGACAATGCCCGCATCGTTCTGCAGATTGAC
AATGCCCGTCTTGCTGCTGATGACTTTAGAGTCAAGTATGAGACAGAGCTGGCCATGCGCCAGTCTGTGG
AGAACGACATCCATGGGCTCCGCAAGGTCATTGATGACACCAATATCACACGACTGCAGCTGGAGACAGA
GATCGAGGCTCTCAAGGAGGAGCTGCTCTTCATGAAGAAGAACCACGAAGAGGAAGTAAAAGGCCTACAA
GCCCAGATTGCCAGCTCTGGGTTGACCGTGGAGGTAGATGCCCCCAAATCTCAGGACCTCGCCAAGATCA
TGGCAGACATCCGGGCCCAATATGACGAGCTGGCTCGGAAGAACCGAGAGGAGCTAGACAAGTACTGGTC
TCAGCAGATTGAGGAGAGCACCACAGTGCTCACCACACAGTCTGCTGAGGTTGGAGCTGCTGAGACGACG
CTCACAGAGCTG
